Addgene plasmid #80554: Rab34b cds in pGem-T Easy
Purpose: Can be used for in situ hybridisation or other purposes
Depositing lab: Rob Parton. Depositing organization: University of Queensland, Institute for Molecular Bioscience. Publication: A plasmid library of full-length zebrafish rab proteins for in vivo cell biology. Hall TE, Martel N, Lo HP, Xiong Z, Parton RG. Cell Logist. 2017 Mar 1;7(1):e1301151. doi: 10.1080/21592799.2017.1301151. eCollection 2017. PubMed 28396820.
Backbone
  Vector backbone: pGemT easy
  Backbone manufacturer: Promega
Growth in bacteria
  Bacterial resistance: Ampicillin, 100 μg/mL
  Growth temperature: 37°C
  Growth strain: DH5alpha
  Copy number: High Copy
Gene/Insert
  Gene/Insert name: rab34b
  Species: D. rerio (zebrafish)
  Entrez Gene: rab34b (a.k.a. si:dkey-220h13.7)
Terms and licenses: Academic/Nonprofit Terms; Industry Terms: Not Available to Industry
How to cite: Rab34b cds in pGem-T Easy was a gift from Rob Parton (Addgene plasmid # 80554 ; http://n2t.net/addgene:80554 ; RRID:Addgene_80554)
