[The description below was written by a language model from this plasmid's Addgene catalogue record and pLannotate feature annotations shown in this document.]
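Description:
Rab34b cds in pGem-T Easy is a bacterial cloning plasmid of about 3.8 kb that carries the coding sequence of zebrafish (Danio rerio) rab34b, a Rab-family small GTPase, inserted into the Promega pGEM-T Easy backbone. It belongs to a library of full-length zebrafish rab clones. The plasmid is maintained in E. coli at high copy from a ColE1/pUC-type origin and selected with ampicillin through the β-lactamase (AmpR) gene and its own promoter. An f1 phage origin is also present, which allows production of single-stranded DNA. Remnants of the lac region (CAP site, lac promoter and operator, lacZα fragments) flank the cloning site and reflect the blue/white screening system of the parent vector, which the insert interrupts.

The insert is annotated by similarity to human RAB34, consistent with the zebrafish orthologue named in the catalogue entry. It lies on the reverse strand between the opposing SP6 and T7 bacteriophage promoters. Because the T7 promoter is on the same strand and upstream of the coding sequence, T7 transcription should yield sense RNA, while SP6 reads against the gene and should yield antisense RNA of the kind used as a hybridisation probe. A short hornet-peptide match in the polylinker region is most likely a spurious annotation. There is no eukaryotic promoter, tag or reporter, so the plasmid is not an expression vector for animal cells. Its stated use is as a template for in situ hybridisation riboprobes, and it can also serve as a source of the rab34b coding sequence for subcloning.
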