Features (pLannotate 1.2.2; 14 found; start..end, strand, type, name):
    627..719     +  CDS            lacI (fragment): lac repressor; lacI; The lac repressor binds to the lac operator to inhibit transcription in E. coli. This inhibition can be relieved by adding lactose or isopropyl-β-D-thiogalactopyranoside (IPTG).
    732..753     +  protein_bind   CAP binding site: CAP binding activates transcription in the presence of cAMP. E. coli catabolite activator protein
    768..798     +  promoter       lac promoter: promoter for the E. coli lac operon
    806..822     +  protein_bind   lac operator: The lac repressor binds to the lac operator to inhibit transcription in E. coli. This inhibition can be relieved by adding lactose or isopropyl-β-D-thiogalactopyranoside (IPTG). lac repressor encoded by lacI
    864..882     +  promoter       SP6 promoter: promoter for bacteriophage SP6 RNA polymerase
    894..956     +  CDS            VESPI_VESMG (fragment): Experimental evidence at protein level: Swiss-Prot protein existence level 1. Shows contractile activity on isolated ileum smooth muscle. From Vespa magnifica (Hornet).
    977..1732    -  CDS            RAB34: RAB34_HUMAN - Also known as RAB39, RAH. Experimental evidence at protein level: Swiss-Prot protein existence level 1. Transport protein involved in the redistribution of lysosomes to the peri-Golgi region (PubMed:27113757). Plays a role in the maturation of phagosomes that engulf pathogens, such as S.aureus and M.tuberculosis (PubMed:21255211). Plays a role in the fusion of phagosomes with lysosomes (PubMed:21255211). Acts also as a positive regulator of hedgehog signaling and regulates ciliary function (By similarity). From Homo sapiens (Human).
   1800..1818    -  promoter       T7 promoter: promoter for bacteriophage T7 RNA polymerase
   1821..1978    +  CDS            lacZα (fragment): LacZα fragment of β-galactosidase; lacZ fragment
   1982..2410    +  rep_origin     f1 ori (sequence partly withheld): f1 bacteriophage origin of replication; arrow indicates direction of (+) strand synthesis
   2438..2488    -  misc_feature   bom (fragment): basis of mobility region from pBR322
   2515..2619    +  promoter       AmpR promoter: bla
   2620..3480    +  CDS            AmpR: β-lactamase; bla; confers resistance to ampicillin, carbenicillin, and related antibiotics
   3651..444     +  rep_origin     ori (across the origin): high-copy-number ColE1/pMB1/pBR322/pUC origin of replication
>Addgene plasmid #80554 | Rab34b cds in pGem-T Easy | addgene full sequence | sequence record 176736 | Addgene NGS Result
GTTCTTCTAGTGTAGCCGTAGTTAGGCCACCACTTCAAGAACTCTGTAGCACCGCCTACATACCTCGCTC
TGCTAATCCTGTTACCAGTGGCTGCTGCCAGTGGCGATAAGTCGTGTCTTACCGGGTTGGACTCAAGACG
ATAGTTACCGGATAAGGCGCAGCGGTCGGGCTGAACGGGGGGTTCGTGCACACAGCCCAGCTTGGAGCGA
ACGACCTACACCGAACTGAGATACCTACAGCGTGAGCTATGAGAAAGCGCCACGCTTCCCGAAGGGAGAA
AGGCGGACAGGTATCCGGTAAGCGGCAGGGTCGGAACAGGAGAGCGCACGAGGGAGCTTCCAGGGGGAAA
CGCCTGGTATCTTTATAGTCCTGTCGGGTTTCGCCACCTCTGACTTGAGCGTCGATTTTTGTGATGCTCG
TCAGGGGGGCGGAGCCTATGGAAAAACGCCAGCAACGCGGCCTTTTTACGGTTCCTGGCCTTTTGCTGGC
CTTTTGCTCACATGTTCTTTCCTGCGTTATCCCCTGATTCTGTGGATAACCGTATTACCGCCTTTGAGTG
AGCTGATACCGCTCGCCGCAGCCGAACGACCGAGCGCAGCGAGTCAGTGAGCGAGGAAGCGGAAGAGCGC
CCAATACGCAAACCGCCTCTCCCCGCGCGTTGGCCGATTCATTAATGCAGCTGGCACGACAGGTTTCCCG
ACTGGAAAGCGGGCAGTGAGCGCAACGCAATTAATGTGAGTTAGCTCACTCATTAGGCACCCCAGGCTTT
ACACTTTATGCTTCCGGCTCGTATGTTGTGTGGAATTGTGAGCGGATAACAATTTCACACAGGAAACAGC
TATGACCATGATTACGCCAAGCTATTTAGGTGACACTATAGAATACTCAAGCTATGCATCCAACGCGTTG
GGAGCTCTCCCATATGGTCGACCTGCAGGCGGCCGCGAATTCACTAGTGATTATGTTCAGTCAATGGCAG
CAGCTGGATTGCCTCTTCTTAAAATTGTTGTCACAATTATTGGAGATTTTGACGATATCACCGGCTCGTC
TAGAATTGTTCTTCTCCAGCTCAGATAAAACAGTGGCCTCAAATGTAAGCGAAGCAACCCGCAGGAAGAA
ATCTCTCACACTCGCCCCTGACAAAGCAGAAACTGCCCAGTACTCTGCTCTGATCTCCTCAGACAATCGA
ATGGCCTCCTGCTCCATTTGGGCCAACAGATCTGGATGACTAAGATCCTTCTTGGTTCCCACGAGGAAGA
GCAGGACACTGGACGGGTCATTGTCCCTCATGGCATCTTCAAGCCATTCTCTCGCGTGATCCAGAGACTC
ATAGTTGCTCAGGTCAAACACAACGATGATGGCTTGCGCTCCTCTGTAGTATGTGGAGGCAATGCATCGA
AATCTTTCCTGACCTGCTGTGTCCCACAGCTGCAAACTGAAGGGTACCCCGAGAACTTCAAATCTCTCCA
TCTCAAAATCCACTCCAATAGTTGCCTTGTACGTTCTGTCAAATGAGTCTTTGCAGAATCTGTTTATTAA
ACAGGTCTTCCCGACCCCAACATCACCAACGACAATGACTTTGGCTACATTTAATCCTGTTTTCTGCCCT
TGACAAGCCTCTCTAACAGTAATATTGAAGCCATCTTTGGTGTGCACTGCAGCATCTCTTGTAAAATACA
AAGGGAGTTCACAGATGATCCGGTCTCCTTTCACAGGGGGTAAAGAATTCATCATGTGAGAATCGAATTC
CCGCGGCCGCCATGGCGGCCGGGAGCATGCGACGTCGGGCCCAATTCGCCCTATAGTGAGTCGTATTACA
ATTCACTGGCCGTCGTTTTACAACGTCGTGACTGGGAAAACCCTGGCGTTACCCAACTTAATCGCCTTGC
AGCACATCCCCCTTTCGCCAGCTGGCGTAATAGCGAAGAGGCCCGCACCGATCGCCCTTCCCAACAGTTG
CGCAGCCTGAATGGCGAATGG
[124 nt withheld, positions 1982-2105]
C
[91 nt withheld, positions 2107-2197]
A
[49 nt withheld, positions 2199-2247]
CCTTTGACGTTGGAGTCCACGTTCTTT
[37 nt withheld, positions 2275-2311]
ACCCTATCTCGGTCTATTCTTTTGATTTATAAGGGATTTTGCCGATTTCGGCCTATTGGTTAAAAAATGA
GCTGATTTAACAAAAATTTAACGCGAATTTTAACAAAATATTAACGCTTACAATTTCCTGATGCGGTATT
TTCTCCTTACGCATCTGTGCGGTATTTCACACCGCATCAGGTGGCACTTTTCGGGGAAATGTGCGCGGAA
CCCCTATTTGTTTATTTTTCTAAATACATTCAAATATGTATCCGCTCATGAGACAATAACCCTGATAAAT
GCTTCAATAATATTGAAAAAGGAAGAGTATGAGTATTCAACATTTCCGTGTCGCCCTTATTCCCTTTTTT
GCGGCATTTTGCCTTCCTGTTTTTGCTCACCCAGAAACGCTGGTGAAAGTAAAAGATGCTGAAGATCAGT
TGGGTGCACGAGTGGGTTACATCGAACTGGATCTCAACAGCGGTAAGATCCTTGAGAGTTTTCGCCCCGA
AGAACGTTTTCCAATGATGAGCACTTTTAAAGTTCTGCTATGTGGCGCGGTATTATCCCGTATTGACGCC
GGGCAAGAGCAACTCGGTCGCCGCATACACTATTCTCAGAATGACTTGGTTGAGTACTCACCAGTCACAG
AAAAGCATCTTACGGATGGCATGACAGTAAGAGAATTATGCAGTGCTGCCATAACCATGAGTGATAACAC
TGCGGCCAACTTACTTCTGACAACGATCGGAGGACCGAAGGAGCTAACCGCTTTTTTGCACAACATGGGG
GATCATGTAACTCGCCTTGATCGTTGGGAACCGGAGCTGAATGAAGCCATACCAAACGACGAGCGTGACA
CCACGATGCCTGTAGCAATGGCAACAACGTTGCGCAAACTATTAACTGGCGAACTACTTACTCTAGCTTC
CCGGCAACAATTAATAGACTGGATGGAGGCGGATAAAGTTGCAGGACCACTTCTGCGCTCGGCCCTTCCG
GCTGGCTGGTTTATTGCTGATAAATCTGGAGCCGGTGAGCGTGGGTCTCGCGGTATCATTGCAGCACTGG
GGCCAGATGGTAAGCCCTCCCGTATCGTAGTTATCTACACGACGGGGAGTCAGGCAACTATGGATGAACG
AAATAGACAGATCGCTGAGATAGGTGCCTCACTGATTAAGCATTGGTAACTGTCAGACCAAGTTTACTCA
TATATACTTTAGATTGATTTAAAACTTCATTTTTAATTTAAAAGGATCTAGGTGAAGATCCTTTTTGATA
ATCTCATGACCAAAATCCCTTAACGTGAGTTTTCGTTCCACTGAGCGTCAGACCCCGTAGAAAAGATCAA
AGGATCTTCTTGAGATCCTTTTTTTCTGCGCGTAATCTGCTGCTTGCAAACAAAAAAACCACCGCTACCA
GCGGTGGTTTGTTTGCCGGATCAAGAGCTACCAACTCTTTTTCCGAAGGTAACTGGCTTCAGCAGAGCGC
AGATACCAAATACT
